Addgene plasmid #118572: pMRE-Tn7-160
Purpose: miniTn7 plasmid to deliver constitutively expressed fluorescent protein genes in bacteria
Depositing lab: Mitja Remus-Emsermann. Depositing organization: University of Canterbury. Publication: Chromatic Bacteria - A Broad Host-Range Plasmid and Chromosomal Insertion Toolbox for Fluorescent Protein Expression in Bacteria. Schlechter RO, Jun H, Bernach M, Oso S, Boyd E, Munoz-Lintz DA, Dobson RCJ, Remus DM, Remus-Emsermann MNP. Front Microbiol. 2018 Dec 12;9:3052. doi: 10.3389/fmicb.2018.03052. eCollection 2018. PubMed 30631309.
Backbone
  Vector backbone: pGRG36
  Vector type: Bacterial Expression ; miniTn7 delivery vector
  Selectable markers: Chloramphenicol/ Tetracycline
Growth in bacteria
  Bacterial resistance: Ampicillin, 100 μg/mL
  Growth temperature: 30°C
  Growth strain: E. coli S17-1 lambda pir
  Copy number: Low Copy
Gene/Insert
  Gene/Insert name: TagBFP2
  Species: Synthetic
  Cloning method: Restriction Enzyme; 5′ cloning site Unknown (unknown if destroyed)
Resource information
  A portion of this plasmid was derived from a plasmid made by: mTagBFP2-pBAD
Terms and licenses: Academic/Nonprofit Terms; Industry Terms: Not Available to Industry
Depositor comments: Please visit https://www.biorxiv.org/content/early/2018/09/07/402172 for bioRxiv preprint.
How to cite: pMRE-Tn7-160 was a gift from Mitja Remus-Emsermann (Addgene plasmid # 118572 ; http://n2t.net/addgene:118572 ; RRID:Addgene_118572)
