[The description below was written by a language model from this plasmid's Addgene catalogue record and pLannotate feature annotations shown in this document.]
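Description:
pMRE-Tn7-160 is a roughly 16.6 kb miniTn7 delivery plasmid built on the pGRG36 backbone. It is designed to insert a constitutively expressed blue fluorescent protein gene into bacterial chromosomes. It replicates from the low-copy pSC101 origin together with the temperature-sensitive Rep101(Ts) protein, so it is maintained at a permissive temperature and can be cured from recipients after transposition. The backbone carries AmpR (β-lactamase) for selection in E. coli. It also has an incP oriT, which allows conjugative transfer from a mobilising donor such as the S17-1 λpir strain listed in the record. A fragment of the f1 origin is also annotated.

The transposition machinery sits outside the transposon ends. The tnsA, tnsB, tnsC and tnsD genes (plus a truncated tnsE) lie downstream of the araBAD promoter, with the divergently transcribed araC regulator. TnsABC with TnsD directs high-frequency, site-specific insertion into the chromosomal attTn7 site.

The plasmid is circular, so the cargo between Tn7R and Tn7L spans the sequence origin. It comprises a full-length tetracycline efflux gene with a tetR fragment, a short Tn5 transposase fragment, the mTagBFP2 coding sequence followed by the lambda t0 terminator, and a cat chloramphenicol resistance cassette ending in the rrnB T1 terminator. This matches the catalogued chloramphenicol and tetracycline markers for selecting integrants. The promoter driving mTagBFP2 is not annotated in the feature table, although the record describes expression as constitutive. The plasmid belongs to a toolbox for fluorescently labelling diverse bacteria with stable, single-copy chromosomal tags.
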