Features (pLannotate 1.2.2; 30 found; start..end, strand, type, name):
      1..711     +  CDS            mTagBFP2: mTagBFP2 is a basic (constitutively fluorescent) blue fluorescent protein published in 2011, derived from Entacmaea quadricolor. It is reported to be a very rapidly-maturing monomer with very low acid sensitivity.
    728..822     +  terminator     lambda t0 terminator: transcription terminator from phage lambda
    837..865     +  promoter       cat promoter (fragment): promoter of the E. coli cat gene encoding chloramphenicol acetyltransferase
    866..1522    +  CDS            cat: CAT_ECOLX - Experimental evidence at protein level: Swiss-Prot protein existence level 1. This enzyme is an effector of chloramphenicol resistance in bacteria. From Escherichia coli. This protein is used as a marker in many commonly used cloning vectors, such as pACYC184.
   1590..1676    +  terminator     rrnB T1 terminator: Escherichia coli rrnB; transcription terminator T1 from the E. coli rrnB gene
   1787..1952    -  mobile_element Tn7L: mini-Tn7 element (left end of the Tn7 transposon) Tn7
   2385..3335    -  CDS            Rep101(Ts): temperature-sensitive version of the RepA protein needed for replication with the pSC101 origin (Armstrong et al., 1984); rep101 encoding an A56V mutation
   3383..3605    -  rep_origin     pSC101 ori: low-copy replication origin that requires the Rep101 protein
   4090..4342    -  CDS            TcR (fragment): tetracycline efflux protein; tet; confers resistance to tetracycline
   4345..4454    +  oriT           oriT: incP origin of transfer
   4455..4583    -  rep_origin     f1 ori (fragment) (sequence partly withheld): f1 bacteriophage origin of replication; arrow indicates direction of (+) strand synthesis
   4625..5485    -  CDS            AmpR: β-lactamase; bla; confers resistance to ampicillin, carbenicillin, and related antibiotics
   5486..5577    -  promoter       AmpR promoter: bla
   5596..5623    -  terminator     rrnB T2 terminator: transcription terminator T2 from the E. coli rrnB gene
   5715..5801    -  terminator     rrnB T1 terminator: Escherichia coli rrnB; transcription terminator T1 from the E. coli rrnB gene
   5803..5918    -  ncRNA          5S rRNA: Accession: RF00001 - 5S ribosomal RNA
   6004..6041    -  misc_feature   MCS (fragment): pUC18/19 multiple cloning site
   6042..6431    -  CDS            tnsE (fragment): TNSE_ECOLX - Experimental evidence at protein level: Swiss-Prot protein existence level 1. TnsABC + TnsD promote high-frequency insertion of Tn7 into a specific target site known as att-Tn7 whereas TnsABC + TnsE promote low-frequency insertion into many different sites. From Escherichia coli.
   6438..7961    -  CDS            tnsD: TNSD_ECOLX - Protein predicted: Swiss-Prot protein existence level 4. TnsABC + TnsD promote high-frequency insertion of Tn7 into a specific target site known as att-Tn7 whereas TnsABC + TnsE promote low-frequency insertion into many different sites. From Escherichia coli.
   7967..9631    -  CDS            tnsC: TNSC_ECOLX - Experimental evidence at protein level: Swiss-Prot protein existence level 1. TnsABC + TnsD promote high-frequency insertion of Tn7 into a specific target site known as att-Tn7 whereas TnsABC + TnsE promote low-frequency insertion into many different sites. From Escherichia coli.
   9631..11736   -  CDS            tnsB: TNSB_ECOLX - Experimental evidence at protein level: Swiss-Prot protein existence level 1. Sequence-specific, DNA-binding protein required for Tn7 transposition. Recognizes sequences necessary for recombination at both left and right ends of Tn7 and, together with TnsA, forms the transposase. TnsB executes the 5'-DNA strand breakage and joining reactions. From Escherichia coli.
  11726..12544   -  CDS            tnsA: TNSA_ECOLX - Experimental evidence at protein level: Swiss-Prot protein existence level 1. Required for Tn7 transposition. Forms the transposase, together with TnsB. TnsA executes the 5'-DNA strand breakage reaction. TnsABC and TnsD promote high-frequency insertion of Tn7 into a specific target site known as ATT-Tn7 whereas TnsABC and TnsD promote low- frequency insertion into many different sites. From Escherichia coli.
  12623..12641   -  misc_feature   MCS (fragment): pUC18/19 multiple cloning site
  12662..12946   -  promoter       araBAD promoter: araBAD; promoter of the L-arabinose operon of E. coli; the araC regulatory gene is transcribed in the opposite direction (Guzman et al., 1995)
  12973..13851   +  CDS            araC: L-arabinose regulatory protein; araC
  13941..13959   -  promoter       tet promoter (fragment): E. coli promoter for tetracycline efflux protein gene
  13997..14195   -  mobile_element Tn7R (fragment): mini-Tn7 element (right end of the Tn7 transposon) Tn7
  14284..15483   -  CDS            TcR: tetracycline efflux protein; tetA; confers resistance to tetracycline
  15589..16231   +  CDS            TetR (fragment): tetracycline resistance regulatory protein; tetR
  16253..16579   +  CDS            tnpA (fragment): TN5P_ECOLX - Also known as tnp. Experimental evidence at protein level: Swiss-Prot protein existence level 1. Mediates transposition of transposon Tn5 by a 'cut and paste' mechanism. First, the monomeric transposase binds the 19 bp inverted DNA repeats flanking the transposon. Then, dimerization of the DNA- bound transposase creates a synaptic DNA complex. After nicking of the first DNA strand, excision of the transposon proceeds through a series of intermediates. The transposase then mediates the insertion of the transposon at a new site by strand transfer. The activity of the wild- type tran
>Addgene plasmid #118572 | pMRE-Tn7-160 | addgene full sequence | sequence record 226450 | Addgene NGS Result
ATGGTGTCTAAGGGCGAAGAGCTGATTAAGGAGAACATGCACATGAAGCTGTACATGGAGGGCACCGTGG
ACAACCATCACTTCAAGTGCACATCCGAGGGCGAAGGCAAGCCCTACGAGGGCACCCAGACCATGAGAAT
CAAGGTGGTCGAGGGCGGCCCTCTCCCCTTCGCCTTCGACATCCTGGCTACTAGCTTCCTCTACGGCAGC
AAGACCTTCATCAACCACACCCAGGGCATCCCCGACTTCTTCAAGCAGTCCTTCCCTGAGGGCTTCACAT
GGGAGAGAGTCACCACATACGAAGACGGGGGCGTGCTGACCGCTACCCAGGACACCAGCCTCCAGGACGG
CTGCCTCATCTACAACGTCAAGATCAGAGGGGTGAACTTCACATCCAACGGCCCTGTGATGCAGAAGAAA
ACACTCGGCTGGGAGGCCTTCACCGAGACGCTGTACCCCGCTGACGGCGGCCTGGAAGGCAGAAACGACA
TGGCCCTGAAGCTCGTGGGCGGGAGCCATCTGATCGCAAACGCCAAGACCACATATAGATCCAAGAAACC
CGCTAAGAACCTCAAGATGCCTGGCGTCTACTATGTGGACTACAGACTGGAAAGAATCAAGGAGGCCAAC
AACGAGACCTACGTCGAGCAGCACGAGGTGGCAGTGGCCAGATACTGCGACCTCCCTAGCAAACTGGGGC
ACAAGCTTAATTAATTAGCTGAGCTTGGACTCCTGTTGATAGATCCAGTAATGACCTCAGAACTCCATCT
GGATTTGTTCAGAACGCTCGGTTGCCGCCGGGCGTTTTTTATTGGTGAGAATCCAAGCTAGCTTGGCGAG
ATTTTCAGGAGCTAAGGAAGCTAAAATGGAGAAAAAAATCACTGGATATACCACCGTTGATATATCCCAA
TGGCATCGTAAAGAACATTTTGAGGCATTTCAGTCAGTTGCTCAATGTACCTATAACCAGACCGTTCAGC
TGGATATTACGGCCTTTTTAAAGACCGTAAAGAAAAATAAGCACAAGTTTTATCCGGCCTTTATTCACAT
TCTTGCCCGCCTGATGAATGCTCATCCGGAATTTCGTATGGCAATGAAAGACGGTGAGCTGGTGATATGG
GATAGTGTTCACCCTTGTTACACCGTTTTCCATGAGCAAACTGAAACGTTTTCATCGCTCTGGAGTGAAT
ACCACGACGATTTCCGGCAGTTTCTACACATATATTCGCAAGATGTGGCGTGTTACGGTGAAAACCTGGC
CTATTTCCCTAAAGGGTTTATTGAGAATATGTTTTTCGTCTCAGCCAATCCCTGGGTGAGTTTCACCAGT
TTTGATTTAAACGTGGCCAATATGGACAACTTCTTCGCCCCCGTTTTCACCATGGGCAAATATTATACGC
AAGGCGACAAGGTGCTGATGCCGCTGGCGATTCAGGTTCATCATGCCGTTTGTGATGGCTTCCATGTCGG
CAGAATGCTTAATGAATTACAACAGTACTGCGATGAGTGGCAGGGCGGGGCGTAATTTTTTTAAGGCAGT
TATTGGTGCCCTTAAACGCCTGGGGTAATGACTCTCTAGCTTGAGGCATCAAATAAAACGAAAGGCTCAG
TCGAAAGACTGGGCCTTTCGTTTTATCTGTTGTTTGTCGGTGAACGCTCTCCTGAGTAGGACAAATCCGC
CGCTAGGAGCTTGCGGCCGCCAGGGGATCTGATTAATTAAAACGTGGCTTACTAGGATCCGATATCATTT
AAATCTAGGGATAACAGGGTAATACTAGTGTCGACCAACCAGATAAGTGAAATCTAGTTCCAAACTATTT
TGTCATTTTTAATTTTCGTATTAGCTTACGACGCTACACCCAGTTCCCATCTATTTTGTCACTCTTCCCT
AAATAATCCTTAAAAACTCCATTTCCACCCCTCCCAGTTCCCAACTATTTTGTCCGCCCACAGGCTGAAA
GCGCTATTTCTTCCAGAATTGCCATGATTTTTTCCCCACGGGAGGCGTCACTGGCTCCCGTGTTGTCGGC
AGCTTTGATTCGATAAGCAGCATCGCCTGTTTCAGGCTGTCTATGTGTGACTGTTGAGCTGTAACAAGTT
GTCTCAGGTGTTCAATTTCATGTTCTAGTTGCTTTGTTTTACTGGTTTCACCTGTTCTATTAGGTGTTAC
ATGCTGTTCATCTGTTACATTGTCGATCTGTTCATGGTGAACAGCTTTAAATGCACCAAAAACTCGTAAA
AGCTCTGATGTATCTATCTTTTTTACACCGTTTTCATCTGTGCATATGGACAGTTTTCCCTTTGATATGT
AACGGTGAACAGTTGTTCTACTTTTGTTTGTTAGTCTTGATGCTTCACTGATAGATACAAGAGCCATAAG
AACCTCAGATCCTTCCGTATTTAGCCAGTATGTTCTCTAGTGTGGTTCGTTGTTTTTGCGTGAGCCATGA
GAACGAACCATTGAGATCATACTTACTTTGCATGTCACTCAAAAATTTTGCCTCAAAACTGGTGAGCTGA
ATTTTTGCAGTTAAAGCATCGTGTAGTGTTTTTCTTAGTCCGTTATGTAGGTAGGAATCTGATGTAATGG
TTGTTGGTATTTTGTCACCATTCATTTTTATCTGGTTGTTCTCAAGTTCGGTTACGAGATCCATTTGTCT
ATCTAGTTCAACTTGGAAAATCAACGTATCAGTCGGGCGGCCTCGCTTATCAACCACCAATTTCATATTG
CTGTAAGTGTTTAAATCTTTACTTATTGGTTTCAAAACCCATTGGTTAAGCCTTTTAAACTCATGGTAGT
TATTTTCAAGCATTAACATGAACTTAAATTCATCAAGGCTAATCTCTATATTTGCCTTGTGAGTTTTCTT
TTGTGTTAGTTCTTTTAATAACCACTCATAAATCCTCATAGAGTATTTGTTTTCAAAAGACTTAACATGT
TCCAGATTATATTTTATGAATTTTTTTAACTGGAAAAGATAAGGCAATATCTCTTCACTAAAAACTAATT
CTAATTTTTCGCTTGAGAACTTGGCATAGTTTGTCCACTGGAAAATCTCAAAGCCTTTAACCAAAGGATT
CCTGATTTCCACAGTTCTCGTCATCAGCTCTCTGGTTGCTTTAGCTAATACACCATAAGCATTTTCCCTA
CTGATGTTCATCATCTGAACGTATTGGTTATAAGTGAACGATACCGTCCGTTCTTTCCTTGTAGGGTTTT
CAATCGTGGGGTTGAGTAGTGCCACACAGCATAAAATTAGCTTGGTTTCATGCTCCGTTAAGTCATAGCG
ACTAATCGCTAGTTCATTTGCTTTGAAAACAACTAATTCAGACATACATCTCAATTGGTCTAGGTGATTT
TAATCACTATACCAATTGAGATGGGCTAGTCAATGATAATTACTAGTCCTTTTCCTTTGAGTTGTGGGTA
TCTGTAAATTCTGCTAGACCTTTGCTGGAAAACTTGTAAATTCTGCTAGACCCTCTGTAAATTCCGCTAG
ACCTTTGTGTGTTTTTTTTGTTTATATTCAAGTGGTTATAATTTATAGAATAAAGAAAGAATAAAAAAAG
ATAAAAAGAATAGATCCCAGCCCTGTGTATAACTCACTACTTTAGTCAGTTCCGCAGTATTACAAAAGGA
TGTCGCAAACGCTGTTTGCTCCTCTACAAAACAGACCTTAAAACCCTAAAGGCTTAAGTAGCACCCTCGC
AAGCTCGGGCAAATCGCTGAATATTCCTTTTGTCTCCGACCATCAGGCACCTGAGTCGCTGTCTTTTTCG
TGACATTCAGTTCGCTGCGCTCACGGCTCTGGCAGTGAATGGGGGTAAATGGCACTACAGGCGCCTTTTA
TGGATTCATGCAAGGAAACTACCCATAATACAAGAAAAGCCCGTCACGGGCTTCTCAGGGCGTTTTATGG
CGGGTCTGCTATGTGGTGCTATCTGACTTTTTGCTGTTCAGCAGTTCCTGCCCTCTGATTTTCCAGTCTG
ACCACTTCGGATTATCCCGTGACAGGTCATTCAGACTGGCTAATGCACCCAGTAAGGCAGCGGTATCATC
AACAGGCTTACCCGTCTTACTGTCGGGGATCGACGCTCTCCCTTATGCGACTCCTGCATTAGGAAGCAGC
CCAGTAGTAGGTTGAGGCCGTTGAGCACCGCCGCCGCAAGGAATGGTGCATGCAAGGAGATGGCGCCCAA
CAGTCCCCCGGCCACGGGGCCTGCCACCATACCCACGCCGAAACAAGCGCTCATGAGCCCGAAGTGGCGA
GCCCGATCTTCCCCATCGGTGATGTCGGCGATATAGGCGCCAGCAACCGCACCTGTGGCGCCGGTGATGC
CGCCGGGCAGGATAGGTGAAGTAGGCCCACCCGCGAGCGGGTGTTCCTTCTTCACTGTCCCTTATTCGCA
CCTGGCGGTGCTCAACGGGAATCCTGCTCTGCGAGGCTGGCCGGCGGCG
[125 nt withheld, positions 4460-4584]
AATCAATCTAAAGTATATATGAGTAAACTTGGTCTGACAGTTACCAATGCTTAATCAGTGAGGCACCTAT
CTCAGCGATCTGTCTATTTCGTTCATCCATAGTTGCCTGACTCCCCGTCGTGTAGATAACTACGATACGG
GAGGGCTTACCATCTGGCCCCAGTGCTGCAATGATACCGCGAGACCCACGCTCACCGGCTCCAGATTTAT
CAGCAATAAACCAGCCAGCCGGAAGGGCCGAGCGCAGAAGTGGTCCTGCAACTTTATCCGCCTCCATCCA
GTCTATTAATTGTTGCCGGGAAGCTAGAGTAAGTAGTTCGCCAGTTAATAGTTTGCGCAACGTTGTTGCC
ATTGCTGCAGGCATCGTGGTGTCACGCTCGTCGTTTGGTATGGCTTCATTCAGCTCCGGTTCCCAACGAT
CAAGGCGAGTTACATGATCCCCCATGTTGTGCAAAAAAGCGGTTAGCTCCTTCGGTCCTCCGATCGTTGT
CAGAAGTAAGTTGGCCGCAGTGTTATCACTCATGGTTATGGCAGCACTGCATAATTCTCTTACTGTCATG
CCATCCGTAAGATGCTTTTCTGTGACTGGTGAGTACTCAACCAAGTCATTCTGAGAATAGTGTATGCGGC
GACCGAGTTGCTCTTGCCCGGCGTCAACACGGGATAATACCGCGCCACATAGCAGAACTTTAAAAGTGCT
CATCATTGGAAAACGTTCTTCGGGGCGAAAACTCTCAAGGATCTTACCGCTGTTGAGATCCAGTTCGATG
TAACCCACTCGTGCACCCAACTGATCTTCAGCATCTTTTACTTTCACCAGCGTTTCTGGGTGAGCAAAAA
CAGGAAGGCAAAATGCCGCAAAAAAGGGAATAAGGGCGACACGGAAATGTTGAATACTCATACTCTTCCT
TTTTCAATATTATTGAAGCATTTATCAGGGTTATTGTCTCATGAGCGGATACATATTTGAATGTATTTAG
AAAAATAAACAAAAGAGTTTGTAGAAACGCAAAAAGGCCATCCGTCAGGATGGCCTTCTGCTTAATTTGA
TGCCTGGCAGTTTATGGCGGGCGTCCTGCCCGCCACCCTCCGGGCCGTTGCTTCGCAACGTTCAAATCCG
CTCCCGGCGGATTTGTCCTACTCAGGAGAGCGTTCACCGACAAACAACAGATAAAACGAAAGGCCCAGTC
TTTCGACTGAGCCTTTCGTTTTATTTGATGCCTGGCAGTTCCCTACTCTCGCATGGGGAGACCCCACACT
ACCATCGGCGCTACGGCGTTTCACTTCTGAGTTCGGCATGGGGTCAGGTGGGACCACCGCGCTACTGCCG
CCAGGCAAATTCTGTTTTATCAGACCGCTTCTGCGTTCTGATTTAATCTGTATCAGGCTGAAAATCTTCT
CTCATCCGCCAAAACAGCCAAGCTTGCATGCCTGCAGGTCGACTCTAGAGGATCCCCTAAAAATAATGAC
CGAGCTAGCTCTAACTGTGGGATGTGATAACGAGTCTTGCTATATGGTGTTTCAGCTTCGTAAATAAATG
AACTCTGCGCTCCATCCTTGTTGCGTACGGAAGCAAAGGACGAGAGATTAGGAAAATCGATTATTTTGGC
TCGTTGAAGATCCGATGCTTCAAACTCAATCACACGATCCGCCTTATTTATTTGCTTTGTTGTACTGTTA
ACCACCTTAGCTCGACTTAATAAAGGCAAATGAGTAAATCGAGTCCATTTCCGTTCTTGCATTGGATTAA
ACCAAACAAAAATACGCCACTCCTTATGACCCGAGTTACGGAATAAATGACCAATATGTACAACCTGCAC
ATTGTCATTAAATGTAGCTAGCCTAACCACTCACTCTTCCCCATAAACCATTTCCAAGAATCTTTGTGCT
TCCTCAGTTATCCGCTCTTTAGATAACGTTGCACTTCTTAATAATCGCCAGCGCCTAAGCTCAACATCTT
CCTGTTTAAGCTTAATAAAAGCTTGGCTAATCCGTCTAATTTGATAATCTTCCACACTCTCTGAGTAACG
CTTTAAGCAAAGCGCTACCAAAGGCAGTTTCTGTAGATTTTTTGCAAGAGAGGTTCCGTTAGGAGTTTGC
TTTAACAGCCAGCTCGATGTCGCTCTTGGGTGATCAAGGCTACTATCTAGACGCTTTATGATTCTTAATA
GTTGTCGTACAGCAATTCGATCTCTTTGGTTCCAATCAACTCTAGGGGCGGGTGCCAGACGCTCTTGTTG
ATGCTGTTGATTCCAGTGAACTAGCCAATCCCTGTCATGTCGGTAAAGCCAAGCGTATAGCACCCCACCC
TCTAAAGACTGTCTTGCCGCCTTAATTCCTTGGTATTTATGCACTAGTTGCTGCCAGTCTTTATGCTTAA
CAGATAAATCTTCAGAGTTAGGTTGCACAGACTGGCTAACAGGTCTTGTCGTTATAGAGTGCTCAGTAAG
AGCACTTGCCTGCTGTAGCGCTTCTATAACCGTTAGTTTTGGCAATAAGGCTTGCCACACAATACTATGC
TGTAAATAACTAAAGGCTTTTCTATGCTTACGGAATATACTTTTCAGCCAACACGTGTCCTTGTTCTCTG
CCAACTTTAAATCCAGTTTCTCTAGTGCCTCATCACTAAAAGTCTGCCTCACTCTCTCCGCCACCAAGTC
ATGACGAATGTGCTTGCTTTTGGTTAGCCCTAGATCCTGCGCTAAGCGCTGATAAAACAGCGTCCACTGC
TCAAGGCTTGGGGAAAGCTCTTGCGCTCGTGGAGCATCTAACAGAGGGGCTATATAAGCAGCTAGTGCTG
TTAATTGAGATAGGGAGTCTTTGGGGTAGTCTGAAAGCAGCTCAGTATGACCCAAAGCCCAAAATTGATG
TCGGTGATCATCTACAGCTCTATCAAAGAAGACTAAAGCACCGTGTTTTGGACAATATGGCAAAGCGGGC
AAATACCAATCTCGTTGCCAAAAGGCTTCCCCATACCTATTTAGCTGAAGAGCAACGCAATCAGGGCAGT
ATCTAAAGCGGTTATCGCTCTTAACTCTAGAAGCAGCGACTCCTAGCATTAAATGCACCGCACCTTGCGC
TTGGTACTCCATTAACCGAATAGCTTCGTCTCGGCGCTCCTTGCCTACAAACGGAGCATATAAAGGGAAT
AAGGTATGCTCATAAATAAGCTGCTGAACAGCGTAACGTCCTGTTTGATGTAGATGTCTTGCTATCACAC
CTAAATGCGAGGGCAGACCTAAGGTAGCGACCACCTTGCGGTTGCCATACACCTCATCCAACAGCTGCTT
AGGACTAACAATCCCTTGATAAACGCCTGCCCGTGCAATAGTGCTATAAATCAGCTCATTCGAGTACGGA
ACAGGAAAGTTTCTCATGGCTAACCTGCTTGTTTAAATAAGCTCGCCATATCCACTATTACCCCTTTCCC
TTTTAACCGTTCATGCATGGTTTTTTCAGGTTGGCGTTGTGAATAGATATAACGTAAATCCGTATCAGGC
AAGCTATCCCAGTCGCTGGGCTTGACTACCTTTATAGCCGAAACCTTTTTACTCTTGGAGGGCTTTTCTA
GTTCTGACACTACCGTTTCGCCTTCCATCAACCACTGCAAAACAAGAGGCAGTAACTTTTGTCTTGTCAT
CGTTGGATTCTGGCTAAACGCTTTTTTAATAGTGGGAATTAACAGGCTTGAATCGTAATCCTCTTTCAGC
ATCAGATATAAATGACGCTGATCTTCGGTATCTAACTCTTGAAGGGCTTTTTCTTCTGGTGTTTGTTCTT
GTATCGCTGCGATATCTAGCTGAAGTTGGATTAACCGTTTATCAATCTCGGGAACGACTAGATCAGAATA
ACGAGCAATGCGTTCTGGGATACCCGAGCGTAATGCCTCTAGCATGGGGTGCACAGGCTTTAACTCATCT
TGATACACTTGCCGCAATAAACCAGCGGTAATACGCTCATTGCCTAAAGCTAGCGCACGGAGCTGAGCGA
GTACAAAAAGTTTTACTACAATGTCCATCACTCCTTGGCTTAGCTCATACCACACATCACGGACCTCATC
CGATAACAGCGCATCTTTGCGTTGTAAAAGCTGTAATTGCCAAAGATTATCCGTAAAAGCGATCCACTCT
TGATTGGGCTTTCCACGTTGCGTTTGTTGTATAGGATCCCAGAATATAGCTCCAAACCCTGCCCCTCTAC
GTGCAGACCGCAAATCAGCCTCAAAAATCTCTCGTGCTTTAGGGGTACCAATCAACATCACTGGTACGCC
AATAATATTCACCATCGTCACAAAAAAGTTCAGCATCTCTTGAGATCCACCCGAACGAGAGCGGCTTAAA
TGCTGAATTTCATCAATAACCAACAACCCTAAAGCATGTGCATTGGCTATTTGCGACATCAAAGCCAACA
TGGTTTCTATACCATGACGTTTTAAGCCATAACGACGCTCATAGTTCGAGCCCAAGGCTCGATCCAACGC
TCTGAAAAAATTCAAGCAGATTTCTTTTAGCGAACCATTATGCGAGCAGTCTATTTTCAAATACACCACC
TGCTCTACATTGAGTTCACGATGGTAAATCACCTGAGGATACGTGGCTAGAATACGATGAAGAGAGGTCG
TCTTCCCACTACCAGAACAACCAATTAACAATAAGCTTTGTGCCGTAGATCGTGCCTCCTCAAAGCGAAA
TGTCTCCAACTCTCCCGTTTGAACACGCTCATAACCATTTTGTAAATGCTTTTGTAAATCTCCTGTTTTA
GGATTTCTGCCTACGTAGCCACCTCGAATCATGACCGAAATACGCTCACTTAGTAGCAAATGCGTACCTA
ATGGCTGAAAATAGTCATCTGGAATACGACAAATGGTATGAGCTCTGATAACACGGGACTTTTGCAAGTC
AGAGGAAGTAAGCTGTAAAGAGGATTTCAGTGATGCAGCACTATTCACTGACTCTTGTAATGGTGGTAAG
GCCTCGATAAAAGGATTATCACGATAAGCCTCTACCCCCGTATCACGATAAACTGCTTGAATCCGGGTAG
CACTCATGACTCATCCTTTTCTGGTGGATCCTGAAATAATTCAGGCACGTATGTGGGTAGGCTGTAATCT
TCTTGATCATCCGCTTCCACTGCGTTGAAAGGAATAACTTTAGCCTCATCACCTGAAGAGCTTGGCTTCA
AATGCTCCGCACGTTTTTTACGCTCCGAGGTCACGGCTTCTTTTTTATTAGTTTTAATCTGCTTAATGCG
TGTTGATTTGGGCTCAGTAGTACTGGGCGTTAACTTATTCGCTTTCTGAATGGTTTGCTGAATAAACGCC
TCAAGCTCCCTGCGTTTAGTTAACTCATCCTGCTTCGCATTGGCTTTATTGTGTTTTTCTTGTGCTTGTA
TATCCCAAACCTCCCAAAATGAGAGACCTTTAAACTGCCGACTACGTTCCGTCAGATTACAGCGCCAAAA
TACACGGCTGCCAACTTGCGGAAACAAATAAATCGTATCAACCAGCACTGGGTCATAAGCCGCTTCTAAA
TGTTGAGGTCTAGCTATATCAGTGCTCCGCTGCAACCAACCCTCACGCAGAATCTCTGACCCCGAGTAAT
ACAAACCCCACAAATTAACGCCAAATGAAGAAATAGAGACCTTTCGGCGAGGCAGTAACGCTACTCGCAA
CTGCTCTTGCTCCACAGCCCTTAAACTACCTGTACGATGCTGCATACCCCATTGCCATAGCTGGACAGGA
ATAGACGGTAAATCTGTAGGAAAATCAGCATCTCGATCGTATTTATCCATCACCAGATGGTTATTTCTGA
ATAAGATCGTACGCAAAATAATTTGTGTGAACTCAAATACCGACAGAGATGCATCTAACCTATAGTCTGT
TTCACCATGGCTTTTGATCCGACTGCCCTCTACAATGCCAGGTGCAAAGGACTTAAACTCGGCTTGTAGT
GTTCTAAAAGTGCTTTCCACTATGCCTTTAGCATCGCCACGTCTAGGTGGAGCACTTTCCACTCGCACAT
TAAAACTAGAAACTAAGGCTTCGACCTGATGACTCATTAATTCGCCACGGTCCGCTAGCAACACATCTGG
CAAACCTACACACGGCCAGTCTGAGCTACTAATCTCAATATCATGCTGGGCACAAATGGCCGTTTTGTCA
GAGCAAGCATTTACAAAAGCCTGCATCGCCACCACATAAGACGGATTTTCAAAGCCGATATAAAAGCCCG
TGATCATCCGACTAAACACATCAATCACAATGTAAAGCGTTGGTCTTCCTATGATTTTTTGGCGATCATG
ATGATCCACTAAATAAATATCAGCAATCGTGGCATCAATCTCATAACGACTCCCAGGGCCTAACGCCTGA
GAAGTGGCTGTACTACTTAAGGGTCGTACGTCTTTTTTATATACCCCTGCTTTAACTCTAGACTTTAAGC
GCTGAGCTTTAGGGTATTCTCGATCATAAAAATAACGAAACTGACGTAGTGTTGGGTAATCCTCTTGGGG
AATGCGAGGAAAATACTGAGCAAACAAGTCCACAAATCGTCTATAGGCAACGGTGGTCTTTGTACCTTTT
TGATTTAACAGGTGCTTTTCTATGGTCAACCTAAAAAGGCGTTCAATCTCGGGCGTTACCTTGGTTCCTT
CACCCTTACCATATTCTCTGGCTCGGCCAATCTTTGCTGTTCCTGTCGCTGAACGTCTTTCCCCTGGTGC
ACCGCTGTTTTTGTAGTCAGGAATTAATGCATTAGGCGTTTGACCACGCTGCCAGTAACGGCGTAACAAC
TTATAAACTGTAGCCTTAGTAACCTTATGTTCTTGGACCACATGCTCAACGAGTTCGCTTCTGACTTTAG
GGTCGAAACGATCCTTACTATTAATAATAGGAAGAATTTTTCGATAATCCTCCTCGCGCTTCTGGAAGCT
GACAGAATCTACAGACGGCTCTTCTAAATCAAGATGTACATAAGGGTCATCAGTTCTAACTAAGCGGCCT
TCATCTAAATACTGCATTAGCAACAACTCAGCCCTAGCTTGTGGAACTCCTTTATCAGCGCTTATTTGCA
TCCAGACAACTTGGCCATCCTCTATAGCCAAAATGCGATACGGATCATTATCAAATAGCACAACCTCATT
AATTTGCCACATAGCGCAACTCCTCCATATTCACTACTTGGCTAATACAGAGATCTGCACACTTATTTGC
CCTGAAAGACTTATAAATATTGAACTTAATAAAACCATTTGCGGTTAAGGCTCGTATCTCACTCAATGTT
TTGCCTAACTCCAAATCATAAGCAATATCAACCTGCTTACAGACATTGATAATGTTTTCATCTCCTTTTT
CTTGCAGGATATGGGCCAATGGGGATAGTTGTGCTAAAAGCTCCGCAGAAACTTCTTCTGTTTTCACTGA
ATAAAGCCATTCAATATTTTCTTTTACTACGGGATTTATTTCTTTATCAGTAAAAATGAACCAAGGAATT
TGCTTTTGCTGCCAATAGCGACGCTCTAGTTCTAGTTTTTCTAAGGTACGCTCGTCTTGTAAGGCTGCTG
CAGGTTTGACTTGAATAGCAAACTGCTCAAAAGGACCATCTTTGCAGTCCACTAAAAAATCAGTAGACAT
AACCTGATCTACACCACGAATAACAGGATGCTTAATACCACTATCTATTGCAATCTGCCTGGTATCACTA
GGTAATAAGGGGAACTGCTCGCGTATATCTAGCACGCTGCTCTCCCACTCAAGACTGAGAAAAACAGCAA
GCTCTAAGTCAGATAGCAAATGATGGACTCGTCCCGTCTTATGAGAATAAATACGGTGGGAACGACCTGA
AGAAGGAACTTCTTGTACTGTTAGCCATGGAATATAGTCTTTACCATGCCCTTGGCCACGCCCCTCTTTA
ATACGACGGGCAATTTGCACTTCAGAAAATGAAGAGTTTGCTTTAGCCATAACAAAAGTCCAGTATGCTT
TTTCACAGCATAACTGGACTGATTTCAGTTTACAACTATTCTGTCTAGTTTAAGACTTGGGTACCGAGCT
CGAATTCGCTAGCCCAAAAAAACGGGTATGGAGAAACAGTAGAGAGTTGCGATAAAAAGCGTCAGGTAGG
ATCCGCTAATCTTATGGATAAAAATGCTATGGCATAGCAAAGTGTGACGCCGTGCAAATAATCAATGTGG
ACTTTTCTGCCGTGATTATAGACACTTTTGTTACGCGTTTTTGTCATGGCTTTGGTCCCGCTTTGTTACA
GAATGCTTTTAATAAGCGGGGTTACCGGTTTGGTTAGCGAGAAGAGCCAGTAAAAGACGCAGTGACGGCA
ATGTCTGATGCAATATGGACAATTGGTTTCTTCTCTGAATGGCGGGAGTATGAAAAGTATGGCTGAAGCG
CAAAATGATCCCCTGCTGCCGGGATACTCGTTTAATGCCCATCTGGTGGCGGGTTTAACGCCGATTGAGG
CCAACGGTTATCTCGATTTTTTTATCGACCGACCGCTGGGAATGAAAGGTTATATTCTCAATCTCACCAT
TCGCGGTCAGGGGGTGGTGAAAAATCAGGGACGAGAATTTGTTTGCCGACCGGGTGATATTTTGCTGTTC
CCGCCAGGAGAGATTCATCACTACGGTCGTCATCCGGAGGCTCGCGAATGGTATCACCAGTGGGTTTACT
TTCGTCCGCGCGCCTACTGGCATGAATGGCTTAACTGGCCGTCAATATTTGCCAATACGGGGTTCTTTCG
CCCGGATGAAGCGCACCAGCCGCATTTCAGCGACCTGTTTGGGCAAATCATTAACGCCGGGCAAGGGGAA
GGGCGCTATTCGGAGCTGCTGGCGATAAATCTGCTTGAGCAATTGTTACTGCGGCGCATGGAAGCGATTA
ACGAGTCGCTCCATCCACCGATGGATAATCGGGTACGCGAGGCTTGTCAGTACATCAGCGATCACCTGGC
AGACAGCAATTTTGATATCGCCAGCGTCGCACAGCATGTTTGCTTGTCGCCGTCGCGTCTGTCACATCTT
TTCCGCCAGCAGTTAGGGATTAGCGTCTTAAGCTGGCGCGAGGACCAACGTATCAGCCAGGCGAAGCTGC
TTTTGAGCACCACCCGGATGCCTATCGCCACCGTCGGTCGCAATGTTGGTTTTGACGATCAACTCTATTT
CTCGCGGGTATTTAAAAAATGCACCGGGGCCAGCCCGAGCGAGTTCCGTGCCGGTTGTGAAGAAAAAGTG
AATGATGTAGCCGTCAAGTTGTCATAATTGGTAACGAATCAGACAATTGACGGCTTGACGGAGTAGCATA
GGGTTTGCAGAATCCCTGCTTCGTCCATTTGACAGGCACATTATGCATCGATGATAAGCTGTCAAACATG
AGCAGATCCTCTACGCCGGACGCATCGTGGCCTGTGGGCGGACAATAAAGTCTTAAACTGAACAAAATAG
ATCTAAACTATGACAATAAAGTCTTAAACTAGACAGAATAGTTGTAAACTGAAATCAGTCCAGTTATGCT
GTGAAAAAGCATACTGGACTTTTGTTATGGCTAAAGCAAACTCTTCATTTTCTGAAGTGCAAATTGCCCG
TCGTATTAAAGAGGGGCGTGGGGTCGACGCGGCCGTGGCGCGCCTCCTAGGTGCTCGAGTGGCGGCCGCT
ATTGACCCCTGCCAGGAATTGGGGATCGGATTCGAGCTCTCAGCGATCGGCTCGTTGCCCTGCGCCGCTC
CAAAGCCCGCGACGCAGCGCCGGCAGGCAGAGCAAGTAGAGGGCAGCGCCTGCAATCCATGCCCACCCGT
TCCACGTTGTTATAGAAGCCGCATAGATCGCCGTGAAGAGGAGGGGTCCGACGATCGAGGTCAGGCTGGT
GAGCGCCGCCAGTGAGCCTTGCAGCTGCCCCTGACGTTCCTCATCCACCTGCCTGGACAACATTGCTTGC
AGCGCCGGCATTCCGATGCCACCCGAAGCAAGCAGGACCATGATCGGGAACGCCATCCATCCCCGTGTCG
CGAAGGCAAGCAGGATGTAGCCTGTGCCGTCGGCAATCATTCCGAGCATGAGTGCCCGCCTTTCGCCGAG
CCGGGCGGCTACAGGGCCGGTGATCATTGCCTGGGCGAGTGAATGCAGAATGCCAAATGCGGCAAGCGAA
ATGCCGATCGTGGTCGCGTCCCAGTGAAAGCGATCCTCGCCGAAAATGACCCAAAGCGCGGCCGGCACCT
GTCCGACAAGTTGCATGATGAAGAAGACCGCCATCAGGGCGGCGACGACGGTCATGCCCCGGGCCCACCG
GAACGAAGCGAGCGGGTTGAGAGCCTCCCGGCGTAACGGCCGGCGTTCGCCTTTGTGCGACTCCGGCAAA
AGGAAACAGCCCGTCAGGAAATTGAGGCCGTTCAAGGCTGCCGCGGCGAAGAACGGAGCGTGGGGGGAGA
AACCGCCCATCAGCCCACCGAGCACAGGTCCCGCGACCATCCCGAACCCGAAACAGGCGCTCATGAAGCC
GAAGTGCCGCGCGCGCTCATCGCCATCAGTGATATCGGCAATATAAGCGCCGGCTACCGCCCCAGTCGCC
CCGGTGATGCCGGCCACGATCCGCCCGATATAGAGAACCCAAAGGAAAGGCGCTGTCGCCATGATGGCGT
AGTCGACAGTGGCGCCGGCCAGCGAGACGAGCAAGATTGGCCGCCGCCCGAAACGATCCGACAGCGCGCC
CAGCACAGGTGCGCAGGCAAATTGCACCAACGCATACAGCGCCAGCAGAATGCCATAGTGGGCGGTGACG
TCGTTCGAGTGAACCAGATCGCGCAGGAGGCCCGGCAGCACCGGCATAATCAGGCCGATGCCGACAGCGT
CGAGCGCGACAGTGCTCAGAATTACGATCAGGGGTATGTTGGGTTTCACGTCTGGCCTCCGGACCAGCCT
CCGCTGGTCCGATTGAACGCGCGGATTCTTTATCACTGATAAGTTGGTGGACATATTATGTTTATCAGTG
ATAAAGTGTCAAGCATGACAAAGTTGCAGCCGAATACAGTGATCCGTGCCGCCCTGGACCTGTTGAACGA
GGTCGGCGTAGACGGTCTGACGACACGCAAACTGGCGGAACGGTTGGGGGTTCAGCAGCCGGCGCTTTAC
TGGCACTTCAGGAACAAGCGGGCGCTGCTCGACGCACTGGCCGAAGCCATGCTGGCGGAGAATCATACGC
ATTCGGTGCCGAGAGCCGACGACGACTGGCGCTCATTTCTGATCGGGAATGCCCGCAGCTTCAGGCAGGC
GCTGCTCGCCTACCGCGATGGCGCGCGCATCCATGCCGGCACGCGACCGGGCGCACCGCAGATGGAAACG
GCCGACGCGCAGCTTCGCTTCCTCTGCGAGGCGGGTTTTTCGGCCGGGGACGCCGTCAATGCGCTGATGA
CAATCAGCTACTTCACTGTTGGGGCCGTGCTTGAGGAGCAGGCCGGCGACAGCGATGCCGGCGAGCGCGG
CGGCACCGTTGAACAGGCTCCGCTCTCGCCGCTGTTGCGGGCCGCGATAGACGCCTTCGACGAAGCCGGT
CCGGACGCAGCGTTCGAGCAGGGACTCGCGGTGATTGTCGATGGATTGGCGAAAAGGAGGCTCGTTGTCA
GGAACGTTGAAGGACCGAGAAAGGGTGCTAAGAAACCATTATTATCATGAAGCTCGCACGCTGCCGCAAG
CACTCAGGGCGCAAGGGCTGCTAAAGGAAGCGGAACACGTAGAAAGCCAGTCCGCAGAAACGGTGCTGAC
CCCGGATGAATGTCAGCTACTGGGCTATCTGGACAAGGGAAAACGCAAGCGCAAAGAGAAAGCAGGTAGC
TTGCAGTGGGCTTACATGGCGATAGCTAGACTGGGCGGTTTTATGGACAGCAAGCGAACCGGAATTGCCA
GCTGGGGCGCCCTCTGGTAAGGTTGGGAAGCCCTGCAAAGTAAACTGGATGGCTTTCTTGCCGCCAAGGA
TCTGATGGCGCAGGGGATCAAGATCTGATCAAGAGACAGGATACTAGTGGAGGAAGAAAAA
